>Addgene plasmid #131723 | p3xFLAG CMV14 / BRAF-V600E | addgene full sequence | sequence record 275564 | Addgene NGS Result
GACATTGATTATTGACTAGTTATTAATAGTAATCAATTACGGGGTCATTAGTTCATAGCCCATATATGGA
GTTCCGCGTTACATAACTTACGGTAAATGGCCCGCCTGGCTGACCGCCCAACGACCCCCGCCCATTGACG
TCAATAATGACGTATGTTCCCATAGTAACGCCAATAGGGACTTTCCATTGACGTCAATGGGTGGAGTATT
TACGGTAAACTGCCCACTTGGCAGTACATCAAGTGTATCATATGCCAAGTCCGCCCCCTATTGACGTCAA
TGACGGTAAATGGCCCGCCTGGCATTATGCCCAGTACATGACCTTACGGGACTTTCCTACTTGGCAGTAC
ATCTACGTATTAGTCATCGCTATTACCATGGTGATGCGGTTTTGGCAGTACACCAATGGGCGTGGATAGC
GGTTTGACTCACGGGGATTTCCAAGTCTCCACCCCATTGACGTCAATGGGAGTTTGTTTTGGCACCAAAA
TCAACGGGACTTTCCAAAATGTCGTAATAACCCCGCCCCGTTGACGCAAATGGGCGGTAGGCGTGTACGG
TGGGAGGTCTATATAAGCAGAGCTCGTTTAGTGAACCGTCAGAATTAAGCTTGCGGCCGCATGGCGGCGC
TGAGCGGTGGCGGTGGTGGCGGCGCGGAGCCGGGCCAGGCTCTGTTCAACGGGGACATGGAGCCCGAGGC
CGGCGCCGGCGCCGGCGCCGCGGCCTCTTCGGCTGCGGACCCTGCCATTCCGGAGGAGGTGTGGAATATC
AAACAAATGATTAAGTTGACACAGGAACATATAGAGGCCCTATTGGACAAATTTGGTGGGGAGCATAATC
CACCATCAATATATCTGGAGGCCTATGAAGAATACACCAGCAAGCTAGATGCACTCCAACAAAGAGAACA
ACAGTTATTGGAATCTCTGGGGAACGGAACTGATTTTTCTGTTTCTAGCTCTGCATCAATGGATACCGTT
ACATCTTCTTCCTCTTCTAGCCTTTCAGTGCTACCTTCATCTCTTTCAGTTTTTCAAAATCCCACAGATG
TGGCACGGAGCAACCCCAAGTCACCACAAAAACCTATCGTTAGAGTCTTCCTGCCCAACAAACAGAGGAC
AGTGGTACCTGCAAGGTGTGGAGTTACAGTCCGAGACAGTCTAAAGAAAGCACTGATGATGAGAGGTCTA
ATCCCAGAGTGCTGTGCTGTTTACAGAATTCAGGATGGAGAGAAGAAACCAATTGGTTGGGACACTGATA
TTTCCTGGCTTACTGGAGAAGAATTGCATGTGGAAGTGTTGGAGAATGTTCCACTTACAACACACAACTT
TGTACGAAAAACGTTTTTCACCTTAGCATTTTGTGACTTTTGTCGAAAGCTGCTTTTCCAGGGTTTCCGC
TGTCAAACATGTGGTTATAAATTTCACCAGCGTTGTAGTACAGAAGTTCCACTGATGTGTGTTAATTATG
ACCAACTTGATTTGCTGTTTGTCTCCAAGTTCTTTGAACACCACCCAATACCACAGGAAGAGGCGTCCTT
AGCAGAGACTGCCCTAACATCTGGATCATCCCCTTCCGCACCCGCCTCGGACTCTATTGGGCCCCAAATT
CTCACCAGTCCGTCTCCTTCAAAATCCATTCCAATTCCACAGCCCTTCCGACCAGCAGATGAAGATCATC
GAAATCAATTTGGGCAACGAGACCGATCCTCATCAGCTCCCAATGTGCATATAAACACAATAGAACCTGT
CAATATTGATGACTTGATTAGAGACCAAGGATTTCGTGGTGATGGAGGATCAACCACAGGTTTGTCTGCT
ACCCCCCCTGCCTCATTACCTGGCTCACTAACTAACGTGAAAGCCTTACAGAAATCTCCAGGACCTCAGC
GAGAAAGGAAGTCATCTTCATCCTCAGAAGACAGGAATCGAATGAAAACACTTGGTAGACGGGACTCGAG
TGATGATTGGGAGATTCCTGATGGGCAGATTACAGTGGGACAAAGAATTGGATCTGGATCATTTGGAACA
GTCTACAAGGGAAAGTGGCATGGTGATGTGGCAGTGAAAATGTTGAATGTGACAGCACCTACACCTCAGC
AGTTACAAGCCTTCAAAAATGAAGTAGGAGTACTCAGGAAAACACGACATGTGAATATCCTACTCTTCAT
GGGCTATTCCACAAAGCCACAACTGGCTATTGTTACCCAGTGGTGTGAGGGCTCCAGCTTGTATCACCAT
CTCCATATCATTGAGACCAAATTTGAGATGATCAAACTTATAGATATTGCACGACAGACTGCACAGGGCA
TGGATTACTTACACGCCAAGTCAATCATCCACAGAGACCTCAAGAGTAATAATATATTTCTTCATGAAGA
CCTCACAGTAAAAATAGGTGATTTTGGTCTAGCTACAGAGAAATCTCGATGGAGTGGGTCCCATCAGTTT
GAACAGTTGTCTGGATCCATTTTGTGGATGGCACCAGAAGTCATCAGAATGCAAGATAAAAATCCATACA
GCTTTCAGTCAGATGTATATGCATTTGGAATTGTTCTGTATGAATTGATGACTGGACAGTTACCTTATTC
AAACATCAACAACAGGGACCAGATAATTTTTATGGTGGGACGAGGATACCTGTCTCCAGATCTCAGTAAG
GTACGGAGTAACTGTCCAAAAGCCATGAAGAGATTAATGGCAGAGTGCCTCAAAAAGAAAAGAGATGAGA
GACCACTCTTTCCCCAAATTCTCGCCTCTATTGAGCTGCTGGCCCGCTCATTGCCAAAAATTCACCGCAG
TGCATCAGAACCCTCCTTGAATCGGGCTGGTTTCCAAACAGAGGATTTTAGTCTATATGCTTGTGCTTCT
CCAAAAACACCCATCCAGGCAGGGGGATATGGTGCGTTTCCTGTCCACTCTAGAGGATCCCGGGCTGACT
ACAAAGACCATGACGGTGATTATAAAGATCATGACATCGACTACAAGGATGACGATGACAAGTAGTGATC
CCGGGTGGCATCCCTGTGACCCCTCCCCAGTGCCTCTCCTGGCCCTGGAAGTTGCCACTCCAGTGCCCAC
CAGCCTTGTCCTAATAAAATTAAGTTGCATCATTTTGTCTGACTAGGTGTCCTTCTATAATATTATGGGG
TGGAGGGGGGTGGTATGGAGCAAGGGGCAAGTTGGGAAGACAACCTGTAGGGCCTGCGGGGTCTATTGGG
AACCAAGCTGGAGTGCAGTGGCACAATCTTGGCTCACTGCAATCTCCGCCTCCTGGGTTCAAGCGATTCT
CCTGCCTCAGCCTCCCGAGTTGTTGGGATTCCAGGCATGCATGACCAGGCTCAGCTAATTTTTGTTTTTT
TGGTAGAGACGGGGTTTCACCATATTGGCCAGGCTGGTCTCCAACTCCTAATCTCAGGTGATCTACCCAC
CTTGGCCTCCCAAATTGCTGGGATTACAGGCGTGAACCACTGCTCCCTTCCCTGTCCTTCTGATTTTAAA
ATAACTATACCAGCAGGAGGACGTCCAGACACAGCATAGGCTACCTGGCCATGCCCAACCGGTGGGACAT
TTGAGTTGCTTGCTTGGCACTGTCCTCTCATGCGTTGGGTCCACTCAGTAGATGCCTGTTGAATTGGGTA
CGCGGCCAGCTTGGCTGTGGAATGTGTGTCAGTTAGGGTGTGGAAAGTCCCCAGGCTCCCCAGCAGGCAG
AAGTATGCAAAGCATGCATCTCAATTAGTCAGCAACCAGGTGTGGAAAGTCCCCAGGCTCCCCAGCAGGC
AGAAGTATGCAAAGCATGCATCTCAATTAGTCAGCAACCATAGTCCCGCCCCTAACTCCGCCCATCCCGC
CCCTAACTCCGCCCAGTTCCGCCCATTCTCCGCCCCATGGCTGACTAATTTTTTTTATTTATGCAGAGGC
CGAGGCCGCCTCGGCCTCTGAGCTATTCCAGAAGTAGTGAGGAGGCTTTTTTGGAGGAATTGATCAGCTT
GGGATCTGATCAAGAGACAGGATGAGGATCGTTTCGCATGATTGAACAAGATGGATTGCACGCAGGTTCT
CCGGCCGCTTGGGTGGAGAGGCTATTCGGCTATGACTGGGCACAACAGACAATCGGCTGCTCTGATGCCG
CCGTGTTCCGGCTGTCAGCGCAGGGGCGCCCGGTTCTTTTTGTCAAGACCGACCTGTCCGGTGCCCTGAA
TGAACTGCAGGACGAGGCAGCGCGGCTATCGTGGCTGGCCACGACGGGCGTTCCTTGCGCAGCTGTGCTC
GACGTTGTCACTGAAGCGGGAAGGGACTGGCTGCTATTGGGCGAAGTGCCGGGGCAGGATCTCCTGTCAT
CTCACCTTGCTCCTGCCGAGAAAGTATCCATCATGGCTGATGCAATGCGGCGGCTGCATACGCTTGATCC
GGCTACCTGCCCATTCGACCACCAAGCGAAACATCGCATCGAGCGAGCACGTACTCGGATGGAAGCCGGT
CTTGTCGATCAGGATGATCTGGACGAAGAGCATCAGGGGCTCGCGCCAGCCGAACTGTTCGCCAGGCTCA
AGGCGCGCATGCCCGACGGCGAGGATCTCGTCGTGACCCATGGCGATGCCTGCTTGCCGAATATCATGGT
GGAAAATGGCCGCTTTTCTGGATTCATCGACTGTGGCCGGCTGGGTGTGGCGGACCGCTATCAGGACATA
GCGTTGGCTACCCGTGATATTGCTGAAGAGCTTGGCGGCGAATGGGCTGACCGCTTCCTCGTGCTTTACG
GTATCGCCGCTCCCGATTCGCAGCGCATCGCCTTCTATCGCCTTCTTGACGAGTTCTTCTGAGCGGGACT
CTGGGGTTCGAAATGACCGACCAAGCGACGCCCAACCTGCCATCACGAGATTTCGATTCCACCGCCGCCT
TCTATGAAAGGTTGGGCTTCGGAATCGTTTTCCGGGACGCCGGCTGGATGATCCTCCAGCGCGGGGATCT
CATGCTGGAGTTCTTCGCCCACCCCGGGCTCGATCCCCTCGCGAGTTGGTTCAGCTGCTGCCTGAGGCTG
GACGACCTCGCGGAGTTCTACCGGCAGTGCAAATCCGTCGGCATCCAGGAAACCAGCAGCGGCTATCCGC
GCATCCATGCCCCCGAACTGCAGGAGTGGGGAGGCACGATGGCCGCTTTGGTCGACCCGGACGGGACGCT
CCTGCGCCTGATACAGAACGAATTGCTTGCAGGCATCTCATGAGTGTGTCTTCCCGTTTTCCGCCTGAGG
TCACTGCGTGGATGGAGCGCTGGCGCCTGCTGCGCGACGGCGAGCTGCTCACCACCCACTCGCCAAGCTG
GAACCGTAAAAAGGCCGCGTTGCTGGCGTTTTTCCATAGGCTCCGCCGATCATAATCAGCCATACCACAT
TTGTAGAGGTTTTACTTGCTTTAAAAAACCTCCCACACCTCCCCCTGAACCTGAAACATAAAATGAATGC
AATTGTTGTTGTTAACTTGTTTATTGCAGCTTATAATGGTTACAAATAAAGCAATAGCATCACAAATTTC
ACAAATAAAGCATTTTTTTCACTGCATTCTAGTTGTGGTTTGTCCAAACTCATCAATGTATCTTATCATG
TCTGGATCAATTCCCTATAGTGAGTCGTATTAAATTCGTAATCATGTCATAGCTGTTTCCTGTGTGAAAT
TGTTATCCGCTCACAATTCCACACAACATACGAGCCGGAAGCATAAAGTGTAAAGCCTGGGGTGCCTAAT
GAGTGAGCTAACTCACATTAATTGCGTTGCGCTCACTGCCCGCTTTCCAGTCGGGAAACCTGTCGTGCCA
GCTGCATTAATGAATCGGCCAACGCGCGGGGAGAGGCGGTTTGCGTATTGGGCGCTCTTCCGCTTCCTCG
CTCACTGACTCGCTGCGCTCGGTCGTTCGGCTGCGGCGAGCGGTATCAGCTCACTCAAAGGCGGTAATAC
GGTTATCCACAGAATCAGGGGATAACGCAGGAAAGAACATGTGAGCAAAAGGCCAGCAAAAGGCCAGGAA
CCGTAAAAAGGCCGCGTTGCTGGCGTTTTTCCATAGGCTCCGCCCCCCTGACGAGCATCACAAAAATCGA
CGCTCAAGTCAGAGGTGGCGAAACCCGACAGGACTATAAAGATACCAGGCGTTTCCCCCTGGAAGCTCCC
TCGTGCGCTCTCCTGTTCCGACCCTGCCGCTTACCGGATACCTGTCCGCCTTTCTCCCTTCGGGAAGCGT
GGCGCTTTCTCATAGCTCACGCTGTAGGTATCTCAGTTCGGTGTAGGTCGTTCGCTCCAAGCTGGGCTGT
GTGCACGAACCCCCCGTTCAGCCCGACCGCTGCGCCTTATCCGGTAACTATCGTCTTGAGTCCAACCCGG
TAAGACACGACTTATCGCCACTGGCAGCAGCCACTGGTAACAGGATTAGCAGAGCGAGGTATGTAGGCGG
TGCTACAGAGTTCTTGAAGTGGTGGCCTAACTACGGCTACACTAGAAGAACAGTATTTGGTATCTGCGCT
CTGCTGAAGCCAGTTACCTTCGGAAAAAGAGTTGGTAGCTCTTGATCCGGCAAACAAACCACCGCTGGTA
GCGGTGGTTTTTTTGTTTGCAAGCAGCAGATTACGCGCAGAAAAAAAGGATCTCAAGAAGATCCTTTGAT
CTTTTCTACGGGGTCTGACGCTCAGTGGAACGAAAACTCACGTTAAGGGATTTTGGTCATGAGATTATCA
AAAAGGATCTTCACCTAGATCCTTTTAAATTAAAAATGAAGTTTTAAATCAATCTAAAGTATATATGAGT
AAACTTGGTCTGACAGTTACCAATGCTTAATCAGTGAGGCACCTATCTCAGCGATCTGTCTATTTCGTTC
ATCCATAGTTGCCTGACTCCCCGTCGTGTAGATAACTACGATACGGGAGGGCTTACCATCTGGCCCCAGT
GCTGCAATGATACCGCGAGACCCACGCTCACCGGCTCCAGATTTATCAGCAATAAACCAGCCAGCCGGAA
GGGCCGAGCGCAGAAGTGGTCCTGCAACTTTATCCGCCTCCATCCAGTCTATTAATTGTTGCCGGGAAGC
TAGAGTAAGTAGTTCGCCAGTTAATAGTTTGCGCAACGTTGTTGCCATTGCTACAGGCATCGTGGTGTCA
CGCTCGTCGTTTGGTATGGCTTCATTCAGCTCCGGTTCCCAACGATCAAGGCGAGTTACATGATCCCCCA
TGTTGTGCAAAAAAGCGGTTAGCTCCTTCGGTCCTCCGATCGTTGTCAGAAGTAAGTTGGCCGCAGTGTT
ATCACTCATGGTTATGGCAGCACTGCATAATTCTCTTACTGTCATGCCATCCGTAAGATGCTTTTCTGTG
ACTGGTGAGTACTCAACCAAGTCATTCTGAGAATAGTGTATGCGGCGACCGAGTTGCTCTTGCCCGGCGT
CAATACGGGATAATACCGCGCCACATAGCAGAACTTTAAAAGTGCTCATCATTGGAAAACGTTCTTCGGG
GCGAAAACTCTCAAGGATCTTACCGCTGTTGAGATCCAGTTCGATGTAACCCACTCGTGCACCCAACTGA
TCTTCAGCATCTTTTACTTTCACCAGCGTTTCTGGGTGAGCAAAAACAGGAAGGCAAAATGCCGCAAAAA
AGGGAATAAGGGCGACACGGAAATGTTGAATACTCATACTCTTCCTTTTTCAATATTATTGAAGCATTTA
TCAGGGTTATTGTCTCATGAGCGGATACATATTTGAATGTATTTAGAAAAATAAACAAATAGGGGTTCCG
CGCACATTTCCCCGAAAAGTGCCACCTG
[124 nt withheld, positions 7799-7922]
C
[91 nt withheld, positions 7924-8014]
A
[49 nt withheld, positions 8016-8064]
CCTTTGACGTTGGAGTCCACGTTCTTT
[37 nt withheld, positions 8092-8128]
ACCCTATCTCGGTCTATTCTTTTGATTTATAAGGGATTTTGCCGATTTCGGCCTATTGGTTAAAAAATGA
GCTGATTTAACAAAAATTTAACGCGAATTTTAACAAAATATTAACGCTTACAATTTCCATTCGCCATTCA
GGCTGCGCAACTGTTGGGAAGGGCGATCGGTGCGGGCCTCTTCGCTATTACGCCAGCTGGCGAAAGGGGG
ATGTGCTGCAAGGCGATTAAGTTGGGTAACGCCAGGGTTTTCCCAGTCACGACGTTGTAAAACGACGGCC
AGTGCCAAGCTGATCTATACATTGAATCAATATTGGCAATTAGCCATATTAGTCATTGGTTATATAGCAT
AAATCAATATTGGCTATTGGCCATTGCATACGTTGTATCTATATCATAATATGTACATTTATATTGGCTC
ATGTCCAATATGACCGCCATGTT
Features (pLannotate 1.2.2; 22 found; start..end, strand, type, name):
      1..380     +  enhancer       CMV enhancer: human cytomegalovirus immediate early enhancer
    382..581     +  promoter       CMV promoter: human cytomegalovirus (CMV) immediate early promoter
    621..2918    +  CDS            BRAF: BRAF_HUMAN - Also known as BRAF1, RAFB1. Experimental evidence at protein level: Swiss-Prot protein existence level 1. Protein kinase involved in the transduction of mitogenic signals from the cell membrane to the nucleus (Probable). Phosphorylates MAP2K1, and thereby activates the MAP kinase signal transduction pathway (PubMed:21441910, PubMed:29433126). May play a role in the postsynaptic responses of hippocampal neurons (PubMed:1508179). From Homo sapiens (Human).
   2937..3002    +  CDS            3xFLAG: three tandem FLAG® epitope tags, followed by an enterokinase cleavage site
   3013..3635    +  polyA_signal   hGH poly(A) signal: human growth hormone polyadenylation signal
   3677..3974    +  promoter       SV40 promoter: SV40 enhancer and early promoter
   4028..4819    +  CDS            neo: KKA2_KLEPN - Also known as kan, nptII. Experimental evidence at protein level: Swiss-Prot protein existence level 1. Resistance to kanamycin, neomycin, paromomycin, ribostamycin, butirosin and gentamicin B. From Klebsiella pneumoniae.
   4843..5220    +  CDS            ble: BLE_KLEPN - Experimental evidence at protein level: Swiss-Prot protein existence level 1. Binding protein with a strong affinity to the bleomycin family of antibiotics. Binds to CL990; an antimitotic-antibiotic compound. From Klebsiella pneumoniae.
   5262..5321    +  CDS            str (fragment): STR_KLEPN - Protein inferred from homology: Swiss-Prot protein existence level 3. The aminoglycoside phosphotransferases achieve inactivation of their antibiotic substrates by phosphorylation. From Klebsiella pneumoniae.
   5344..5367    -  rep_origin     CloDF13 ori (fragment): Plasmids containing the CloDF13 (CDF) origin of replication can be propagated in E. coli cells that contain additional plasmids with compatible origins.
   5368..5451    +  CDS            large T antigen (fragment): large T antigen from SV40 (simian virus 40)
   5474..5608    +  polyA_signal   SV40 poly(A) signal: SV40 polyadenylation signal
   5614..5632    -  promoter       T7 promoter: promoter for bacteriophage T7 RNA polymerase
   5670..5686    -  protein_bind   lac operator: The lac repressor binds to the lac operator to inhibit transcription in E. coli. This inhibition can be relieved by adding lactose or isopropyl-β-D-thiogalactopyranoside (IPTG). lac repressor encoded by lacI
   5694..5724    -  promoter       lac promoter: promoter for the E. coli lac operon
   5739..5760    -  protein_bind   CAP binding site: CAP binding activates transcription in the presence of cAMP. E. coli catabolite activator protein
   5773..5865    -  CDS            lacI (fragment): lac repressor; lacI; The lac repressor binds to the lac operator to inhibit transcription in E. coli. This inhibition can be relieved by adding lactose or isopropyl-β-D-thiogalactopyranoside (IPTG).
   6048..6636    -  rep_origin     ori: high-copy-number ColE1/pMB1/pBR322/pUC origin of replication
   6807..7667    -  CDS            AmpR: β-lactamase; bla; confers resistance to ampicillin, carbenicillin, and related antibiotics
   7668..7772    -  promoter       AmpR promoter: bla
   7799..8227    +  rep_origin     f1 ori (sequence partly withheld): f1 bacteriophage origin of replication; arrow indicates direction of (+) strand synthesis
   8258..8412    -  CDS            lacZα (fragment): LacZα fragment of β-galactosidase; lacZ fragment
