[The description below was written by a language model from this plasmid's Addgene catalogue record and pLannotate feature annotations shown in this document.]
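Description:
p3xFLAG CMV14 / BRAF-V600E is a mammalian expression plasmid built on the commercial p3xFLAG-CMV-14 backbone and carrying the human BRAF coding sequence with the V600E substitution. The sequenced record is about 8.6 kb, consistent with a roughly 6.3 kb backbone plus a 2.3 kb insert. Transcription is driven by the human cytomegalovirus immediate early enhancer and promoter. The BRAF open reading frame is followed shortly downstream by the backbone-encoded 3xFLAG epitope, giving a C-terminally tagged kinase that can be detected or immunoprecipitated with anti-FLAG antibodies. A human growth hormone polyadenylation signal terminates the transcript. The insert was introduced by restriction cloning, but the sites used are not recorded.

In E. coli the plasmid replicates from a high-copy ColE1/pUC-type origin and is selected with ampicillin through the β-lactamase gene. An f1 origin is also present, which permits single-stranded DNA production. For mammalian cells, a second cassette places the neomycin phosphotransferase gene under the SV40 enhancer/early promoter with an SV40 polyadenylation signal, allowing G418 selection of stable transfectants. The annotation also picks up a ble reading frame and a streptomycin-resistance fragment just downstream of neo. These probably came along with the neo gene from its transposon source, and the record does not list them as selectable markers. Short fragments of lac elements, a T7 promoter and other sequences appear to be backbone remnants.

BRAF phosphorylates MAP2K1 to activate the MAP kinase pathway, and V600E is a well-known activating oncogenic mutation. The stated purpose is mammalian expression of FLAG-tagged BRAF. The associated publication examines BRAF mutations in lung cancer and their sensitivity to combined trametinib and dabrafenib.
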