Addgene plasmid #131723: p3xFLAG CMV14 / BRAF-V600E
Purpose: Mammalian Expression of Flag tagged BRAF
Depositing lab: Jacques De Grève. Depositing organization: Vrije Universiteit Brussel. Publication: Non-V600 BRAF mutations recurrently found in lung cancer predict sensitivity to the combination of Trametinib and Dabrafenib. Noeparast A, Teugels E, Giron P, Verschelden G, De Brakeleer S, Decoster L, De Greve J. Oncotarget. 2016 Aug 26;8(36):60094-60108. doi: 10.18632/oncotarget.11635. eCollection 2017 Sep 1. PubMed 28947956.
Backbone
  Vector backbone: p3xFLAG-CMV-14
  Backbone manufacturer: Sigma-Aldrich
  Backbone size w/o insert (bp): 6310
  Vector type: Mammalian Expression
  Selectable markers: Neomycin (select with G418)
Growth in bacteria
  Bacterial resistance: Ampicillin, 100 μg/mL
  Growth temperature: 37°C
  Growth strain: DH5alpha
  Copy number: Unknown
Gene/Insert
  Gene/Insert name: BRAF (alt names: B-RAF; ENSG00000157764)
  Species: H. sapiens (human)
  Insert size (bp): 2301
  Mutation: V600E
  Entrez Gene: BRAF (a.k.a. B-RAF1, B-raf, BRAF-1, BRAF1, NS7, RAFB1)
  Promoter: CMV
  Tag / fusion protein: 3xFLAG (C terminal on backbone)
  Cloning method: Restriction Enzyme; 5′ cloning site Unknown (unknown if destroyed); 3′ cloning site Unknown (unknown if destroyed)
Terms and licenses: Academic/Nonprofit Terms; Industry Terms: Not Available to Industry
Depositor comments: Please also see https://www.ncbi.nlm.nih.gov/pubmed/29662630.
How to cite: p3xFLAG CMV14 / BRAF-V600E was a gift from Jacques De Grève (Addgene plasmid # 131723 ; http://n2t.net/addgene:131723 ; RRID:Addgene_131723)
